Addgene plasmid #127744: pDSM-f3-Pvma6-ACDH-Trps14a
Purpose: Yeast pathway position 7. ACDH transcription unit with the VMA6 promoter and RPS14A terminator.
Depositing lab: Christopher Voigt. Depositing organization: Massachusetts Institute of Technology. Publication: Iterative algorithm-guided design of massive strain libraries, applied to itaconic acid production in yeast. Young EM, Zhao Z, Gielesen BEM, Wu L, Benjamin Gordon D, Roubos JA, Voigt CA. Metab Eng. 2018 Jul;48:33-43. doi: 10.1016/j.ymben.2018.05.002. Epub 2018 May 9. PubMed 29753070.
Backbone
  Vector backbone: pDSM-f3
  Vector type: Yeast Expression, Synthetic Biology
Growth in bacteria
  Bacterial resistance: Kanamycin, 50 μg/mL
  Growth temperature: 37°C
  Growth strain: DH5alpha
  Copy number: High Copy
Gene/Insert
  Gene/Insert name: acetylating acetaldehyde dehydrogenase (alt name: ACDH)
  Species: Synthetic; L. innocua
  Insert size (bp): 1426
  GenBank ID: MH366500
  Promoter: Pvma6
  Cloning method: Restriction Enzyme; 5′ cloning site BsaI (destroyed during cloning); 3′ cloning site BsaI (destroyed during cloning)
  Sequencing primers: 5′ GAAACCTTCGAATCCAGCCAGC; 3′ ACTTAGTATGGTCTGTTGGAAAGG
Terms and licenses: Academic/Nonprofit Terms; Industry Terms: Not Available to Industry
Depositor comments: ACDH transcription unit with pathway position 7 homology arms, compatible with 5' position 6 and 3' ChrXV (3int) homology arm. Sequencing primers are also the primers for amplifying DNA for integration into the S. cerevisiae genome.
How to cite: pDSM-f3-Pvma6-ACDH-Trps14a was a gift from Christopher Voigt (Addgene plasmid # 127744 ; http://n2t.net/addgene:127744 ; RRID:Addgene_127744)
