[The description below was written by a language model from this plasmid's Addgene catalogue record and pLannotate feature annotations shown in this document.]
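Description:
pDSM-f3-Pvma6-ACDH-Trps14a is a yeast synthetic-biology part plasmid built on the pDSM-f3 backbone. It carries a single transcription unit intended for assembly into a multi-gene pathway integrated in the Saccharomyces cerevisiae genome. In E. coli it is maintained as a high-copy plasmid through a ColE1/pUC-type origin and selected with kanamycin via an aph(3')-Ia KanR gene, which appears to be driven by a fragment of the bla (AmpR) promoter. The automated annotation of the 5,032-nt sequence finds no yeast replication origin or yeast selectable marker. This fits its role as a storage and template vector rather than an episomal expression plasmid.

The payload is a synthetic coding sequence for acetylating acetaldehyde dehydrogenase (ACDH) of Listeria innocua origin, about 1.4 kb. It is placed between the yeast VMA6 promoter and the RPS14A terminator by BsaI cloning that destroyed both sites. The unit is flanked by homology arms that define pathway position 7, overlapping position 6 on the 5′ side and a chromosome XV (3int) integration arm on the 3′ side. Primers binding outside these arms serve both for sequencing and for amplifying the linear fragment used for in vivo recombination and genomic integration.

The feature table annotates only backbone elements and does not mark the promoter, ACDH gene, terminator or homology arms. It detects two minimal FRT sites, rrnB T1/T2 terminator fragments with an adjacent 5S rRNA sequence, and a short lacZα remnant. The role of the FRT sites is not stated in the record. The plasmid belongs to a combinatorial library used for algorithm-guided design of yeast strains producing itaconic acid.
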