Features (pLannotate 1.2.2; 10 found; start..end, strand, type, name):
   2249..2282    -  protein_bind   FRT (minimal): supports FLP-mediated excision but not integration (Turan and Bode, 2011) FLP recombinase from the Saccharomyces cerevisiae 2μ plasmid
   2752..2771    +  CDS            lacZα (fragment): LacZα fragment of β-galactosidase; lacZ fragment
   2796..2813    -  terminator     rrnB T2 terminator (fragment): transcription terminator T2 from the E. coli rrnB gene
   3038..3626    -  rep_origin     ori: high-copy-number ColE1/pMB1/pBR322/pUC origin of replication
   3748..4557    -  CDS            KanR: aminoglycoside phosphotransferase; aph(3')-Ia; confers resistance to kanamycin in bacteria or G418 (Geneticin®) in eukaryotes
   4560..4656    -  promoter       AmpR promoter (fragment): bla
   4686..4710    -  CDS            KanR (fragment): aminoglycoside phosphotransferase; aph(3')-Ia; confers resistance to kanamycin in bacteria or G418 (Geneticin®) in eukaryotes
   4739..4854    +  ncRNA          5S rRNA: Accession: RF00001 - 5S ribosomal RNA
   4858..4898    +  terminator     rrnB T1 terminator (fragment): transcription terminator T1 from the E. coli rrnB gene
   4942..4975    +  protein_bind   FRT (minimal): supports FLP-mediated excision but not integration (Turan and Bode, 2011) FLP recombinase from the Saccharomyces cerevisiae 2μ plasmid
>Addgene plasmid #127744 | pDSM-f3-Pvma6-ACDH-Trps14a | addgene full sequence | sequence record 254147 | Addgene NGS Result
ACGTGCAAGGCAAGAAAAAAAATTATGACCCATACATTTTGGTGCATGGGTGATATTTTGTCTTTATTAT
TATTAGTAACTTTCAGATTAAGACAAGGAAGAAAGAAGGAAAAAAGGTAGGACATGAAGCATGAGAGATA
ATCAAATTTGCTGAATGCTGTGATACTGGTATACAAATAGAAGTGCTGAAGTTCAAGTTATTTGGTAACA
TGCAAGTTTCATTAATATTTTGTTATTATGTATTTCAAGGACAAAATGAATTGTAGGAAGATGAAAAAGT
GATTTCATCCCCCAACGATTCATACTCTGGGCCGTACCCTTCTTATCTTACAGACGCAAAGTCAGCAGAT
TCTTGTATTATGGAACTAAGTAATTTCCGCGCACCTATTGTTACGCTGATATCTGCGTACAAAGTGACGT
ATTTTTAAAATATCTTCGATATACTGCAAAAACAAAAGAACAATTGACCTCTTAACCCTTTAAGGTATGG
CATAAAGAACGCTAAGAGCTAGCAAAAGAGTATACCATTCGGATCGTGTTGCTAAAGTCTTGCGAAAATG
GAATCTTTGGAATTGGAACAATTAGTCAAGAAGGTTTTGTTGGAAAAATTGGCTGAACAAAAGGAAGTTC
CAACCAAGACCACCACCCAAGGTGCCAAGTCCGGTGTTTTCGACACCGTCGATGAAGCTGTCCAAGCTGC
TGTCATTGCTCAAAACTGTTACAAGGAAAAATCTTTGGAAGAAAGAAGAAACGTTGTCAAGGCCATCAGA
GAAGCTTTGTACCCAGAAATCGAAACCATTGCCACCAGAGCTGTTGCTGAAACCGGTATGGGTAATGTCA
CTGACAAGATCTTGAAGAACACTTTGGCCATCGAAAAGACCCCAGGTGTTGAAGATTTGTACACTGAAGT
TGCCACTGGTGACAACGGTATGACTTTGTACGAATTGTCTCCATACGGTGTCATCGGTGCTGTTGCCCCA
TCTACCAACCCAACTGAAACTTTGATCTGTAACTCCATTGGTATGTTGGCTGCTGGTAATGCTGTTTTCT
ACTCTCCTCACCCAGGTGCCAAGAACATCTCTTTATGGTTAATCGAAAAATTGAACACCATTGTCCGTGA
CTCTTGTGGTATCGACAACTTGATTGTCACTGTTGCCAAGCCTTCCATCCAAGCTGCTCAAGAAATGATG
AACCATCCAAAGGTCCCATTGTTGGTTATCACTGGTGGTCCAGGTGTTGTCTTGCAAGCTATGCAATCTG
GTAAGAAGGTCATTGGTGCTGGTGCTGGTAACCCACCATCTATCGTCGATGAAACTGCTAACATTGAAAA
GGCTGCCGCTGATATCGTTGACGGTGCTTCTTTCGACCACAACATCCTATGTATTGCTGAAAAATCCGTT
GTTGCCGTTGACTCCATTGCTGATTTCTTATTATTCCAAATGGAAAAGAACGGTGCTTTGCACGTTACCA
ACCCATCTGATATCCAAAAATTGGAAAAGGTTGCTGTCACTGACAAGGGTGTCACCAACAAGAAATTGGT
TGGTAAGTCTGCTACTGAAATCTTGAAGGAAGCTGGTATTGCTTGTGACTTCACTCCAAGATTAATCATT
GTCGAAACTGAAAAGTCCCACCCATTTGCCACCGTTGAATTGTTGATGCCAATTGTCCCAGTTGTCAGAG
TTCCAGACTTCGATGAAGCTTTGGAAGTTGCCATCGAATTGGAACAAGGTTTGCACCACACTGCTACCAT
GCACTCTCAAAACATCTCCAGATTGAACAAGGCTGCTAGAGACATGCAAACTTCCATCTTTGTCAAGAAC
GGTCCATCTTTCGCTGGTTTAGGTTTCAGAGGTGAAGGTTCCACTACTTTCACCATTGCTACCCCAACTG
GTGAAGGTACCACCACCGCTAGACATTTCGCTAGAAGAAGAAGATGTGTTTTGACTGATGGTTTCTCCAT
ACGTTAAATTATGCATGTATTGTACTTGTATTGCCGTATTATTTTTTACAGTTAAAAAATGTGTACATAT
AATTATATAGCGCCCATAATCAAATCAGCTCATACGTCAATTTAGTAATAAAAAAAAGCCCTTATAACCT
TTTAGTTAAGAAGATTCAAGATTGCGATTTGATTAACGTCATTACGGAAATGTAAGGACACAATTACCAA
GAGTTACAAAATCGCCTCAGAAAGCCTGTATGCGAAGCCACAATCCTTTCCAACAGACCATACTAAGTAA
AATGAAGTGAAGTTCCTATACTTTCTAGAGAATAGGAACTTCTATAGTGAGTCGAATAAGGGCGACACAA
AATTTATTCTAAATGCATAATAAATACTGATAACATCTTATAGTTTGTATTATATTTTGTATTATCGTTG
ACATGTATAATTTTGATATCAAAAACTGATTTTCCCTTTATTATTTTCGAGATTTATTTTCTTAATTCTC
TTTAACAAACTAGAAATATTGTATATACAAAAAATCATAAATAATAGATGAATAGTTTAATTATAGGTGT
TCATCAATCGAAAAAGCAACGTATCTTATTTAAAGTGCGTTGCTTTTTTCTCATTTATAAGGTTAAATAA
TTCTCATATATCAAGCAAAGTGACAGGCGCCCTTAAATATTCTGACAAATGCTCTTTCCCTAAACTCCCC
CCATAAAAAAACCCGCCGAAGCGGGTTTTTACGTTATTTGCGGATTAACGATTACTCGTTATCAGAACCG
CCCAGGGGGCCCGAGCTTAAGACTGGCCGTCGTTTTACAACACAGAAAGAGTTTGTAGAAACGCAAAAAG
GCCATCCGTCAGGGGCCTTCTGCTTAGTTTGATGCCTGGCAGTTCCCTACTCTCGCCTTCCGCTTCCTCG
CTCACTGACTCGCTGCGCTCGGTCGTTCGGCTGCGGCGAGCGGTATCAGCTCACTCAAAGGCGGTAATAC
GGTTATCCACAGAATCAGGGGATAACGCAGGAAAGAACATGTGAGCAAAAGGCCAGCAAAAGGCCAGGAA
CCGTAAAAAGGCCGCGTTGCTGGCGTTTTTCCATAGGCTCCGCCCCCCTGACGAGCATCACAAAAATCGA
CGCTCAAGTCAGAGGTGGCGAAACCCGACAGGACTATAAAGATACCAGGCGTTTCCCCCTGGAAGCTCCC
TCGTGCGCTCTCCTGTTCCGACCCTGCCGCTTACCGGATACCTGTCCGCCTTTCTCCCTTCGGGAAGCGT
GGCGCTTTCTCATAGCTCACGCTGTAGGTATCTCAGTTCGGTGTAGGTCGTTCGCTCCAAGCTGGGCTGT
GTGCACGAACCCCCCGTTCAGCCCGACCGCTGCGCCTTATCCGGTAACTATCGTCTTGAGTCCAACCCGG
TAAGACACGACTTATCGCCACTGGCAGCAGCCACTGGTAACAGGATTAGCAGAGCGAGGTATGTAGGCGG
TGCTACAGAGTTCTTGAAGTGGTGGGCTAACTACGGCTACACTAGAAGAACAGTATTTGGTATCTGCGCT
CTGCTGAAGCCAGTTACCTTCGGAAAAAGAGTTGGTAGCTCTTGATCCGGCAAACAAACCACCGCTGGTA
GCGGTGGTTTTTTTGTTTGCAAGCAGCAGATTACGCGCAGAAAAAAAGGATCTCAAGAAGATCCTTTGAT
CTTTTCTACGGGGTCTGACGCTCAGTGGAACGACGCGCGCGTAACTCACGTTAAGGGATTTTGGTCATGA
GCTTGCGCCGTCCCGTCAAGTCAGCGTAATGCTCTGCTTAGAAAAACTCATCGAGCATCAAATGAAATTG
CAATTTATTCATATCAGGATTATCAATACCATATTTTTGAAAAAGCCGTTTCTGTAATGAAGGAGAAAAC
TCACCGAGGCAGTTCCATAGGATGGCAAGATCCTGGTATCGGTCTGCGATTCCGACTCGTCCAACATCAA
TACAACCTATTAATTTCCCCTCGTCAAAAATAAGGTTATCAAGTGAGAAATCACCATGAGTGACGACTGA
ATCCGGTGAGAATGGCAAAAGTTTATGCATTTCTTTCCAGACTTGTTCAACAGGCCAGCCATTACGCTCG
TCATCAAAATCACTCGCATCAACCAAACCGTTATTCATTCGTGATTGCGCCTGAGCGAGGCGAAATACGC
GATCGCTGTTAAAAGGACAATTACAAACAGGAATCGAGTGCAACCGGCGCAGGAACACTGCCAGCGCATC
AACAATATTTTCACCTGAATCAGGATATTCTTCTAATACCTGGAACGCTGTTTTTCCGGGGATCGCAGTG
GTGAGTAACCATGCATCATCAGGAGTACGGATAAAATGCTTGATGGTCGGAAGTGGCATAAATTCCGTCA
GCCAGTTTAGTCTGACCATCTCATCTGTAACATCATTGGCAACGCTACCTTTGCCATGTTTCAGAAACAA
CTCTGGCGCATCGGGCTTCCCATACAAGCGATAGATTGTCGCACCTGATTGCCCGACATTATCGCGAGCC
CATTTATACCCATATAAATCAGCATCCATGTTGGAATTTAATCGCGGCCTCGACGTTTCCCGTTGAATAT
GGCTCATATTCTTCCTTTTTCAATATTATTGAAGCATTTATCAGGGTTATTGTCTCATGAGCGGATACAT
ATTTGAATGTATTTAGAAAAATAAACAAATAGGGGTCAGTGTTACAACCAATTAACCAATTCTGAACATT
ATCGCGAGCCCATTTATACCTGAATATGGCTCATAACACCCCTTGTTTGCCTGGCGGCAGTAGCGCGGTG
GTCCCACCTGACCCCATGCCGAACTCAGAAGTGAAACGCCGTAGCGCCGATGGTAGTGTGGGGACTCCCC
ATGCGAGAGTAGGGAACTGCCAGGCATCAAATAAAACGAAAGGCTCAGTCGAAAGACTGGGCCTTTCGCC
CGGGCTAATTAGGGGGTGTCGCCCTTATTCGACTCTATAGTGAAGTTCCTATTCTCTAGAAAGTATAGGA
ACTTCTGAAGTGGGGAAACCTTCGAATCCAGCCAGCATGTCGACACCCACAAGATGTAGTGC
